Addgene plasmid #36910: pJJH1307
Depositing lab: Jürgen Heinisch. Depositing organization: Universitaet Osnabrueck. Publication: Triple mammalian/yeast/bacterial shuttle vectors for single and combined Lentivirus- and Sindbis virus-mediated infections of neurons. Bakota L, Brandt R, Heinisch JJ. Mol Genet Genomics. 2012 Apr;287(4):313-24. Epub 2012 Feb 12. 10.1007/s00438-012-0680-1 PubMed 22327349.
Backbone
  Vector backbone: L22-EGFP
  Vector type: Mammalian Expression, Bacterial Expression, Yeast Expression, Lentiviral
  Selectable markers: LEU2
Growth in bacteria
  Bacterial resistance: Ampicillin, 100 μg/mL
  Growth temperature: 37°C
  Growth strain: Stbl3
  Copy number: High Copy
Gene/Insert
  Gene/Insert name: ScLEU2
  Species: S. cerevisiae (budding yeast)
  Insert size (bp): 1085
Terms and licenses: Academic/Nonprofit Terms; Industry Terms: Not Available to Industry
How to cite: pJJH1307 was a gift from Jürgen Heinisch (Addgene plasmid # 36910 ; http://n2t.net/addgene:36910 ; RRID:Addgene_36910)
