[The description below was written by a language model from this plasmid's Addgene catalogue record and pLannotate feature annotations shown in this document.]
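Description:
pJJH1307 is a 13.4 kb triple shuttle vector built on the lentiviral backbone L22-EGFP, designed to be handled in bacteria, budding yeast and mammalian cells. In E. coli it replicates from a high-copy ColE1/pUC-type origin and is selected with ampicillin (AmpR); an f1 origin is also present. For yeast, a 2μ origin supports episomal maintenance, and the recorded insert, S. cerevisiae LEU2, provides leucine prototrophy as the selectable marker. The LEU2 coding sequence is driven by the Ashbya gossypii TEF promoter and terminator, and the whole cassette is flanked by two loxP sites, so it could in principle be excised by Cre recombinase. The yeast elements sit outside the viral transcription unit. According to the associated publication title, the vector belongs to a series made for lentivirus- and Sindbis virus-mediated infection of neurons. The yeast functions plausibly allow cloning by in vivo recombination, although the record does not say so explicitly.

The lentiviral portion follows an HIV-1-derived transfer vector layout. A CMV enhancer/promoter fused to a truncated 5' LTR drives genomic RNA production, followed by the Ψ packaging signal with a partial gag sequence, the RRE for Rev-dependent nuclear export, and the cPPT/CTS. The internal expression cassette uses the mouse CaMKIIα promoter, which favours expression in neurons, to drive EGFP. A short multiple cloning site fragment and WPRE, which enhances transcript expression, lie downstream of EGFP. The unit ends with a second truncated LTR and a bGH polyadenylation signal. A separate SV40/EM7-promoted BleoR cassette offers bleomycin-family (Zeocin) selection in mammalian or bacterial cells. As recorded, the construct serves as a neuron-directed EGFP reporter and as a parent vector.
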