Features (pLannotate 1.2.2; 39 found; start..end, strand, type, name):
   1314..2033    +  CDS            EGFP: the original enhanced GFP (Yang et al., 1996) mammalian codon-optimized
   2050..2074    +  misc_feature   MCS (fragment): pBluescript multiple cloning site
   2074..2662    +  misc_feature   WPRE: woodchuck hepatitis virus posttranscriptional regulatory element
   2599..3180    +  CDS            nef (fragment): NEF_HV1H2 - Experimental evidence at protein level: Swiss-Prot protein existence level 1. Extracellular Nef protein targets CD4(+) T-lymphocytes for apoptosis by interacting with CXCR4 surface receptors. From Human immunodeficiency virus type 1 group M subtype B (isolate HXB2) (HIV-1).
   3187..3367    +  LTR            5' LTR (truncated): truncated 5' long terminal repeat (LTR) from HIV-1
   3399..3623    +  polyA_signal   bGH poly(A) signal: bovine growth hormone polyadenylation signal
   3627..3648    +  promoter       SV40 promoter (fragment): SV40 enhancer and early promoter
   3669..4097    +  rep_origin     f1 ori (sequence partly withheld): f1 bacteriophage origin of replication; arrow indicates direction of (+) strand synthesis
   4111..4440    +  promoter       SV40 promoter: SV40 enhancer and early promoter
   4488..4535    +  promoter       EM7 promoter: synthetic bacterial promoter&nbsp
   4554..4928    +  CDS            BleoR: antibiotic-binding protein; Sh ble from Streptoalloteichus hindustanus; confers resistance to bleomycin, phleomycin, and Zeocin™
   4938..5063    +  CDS            ble (fragment): BLE_KLEPN - Experimental evidence at protein level: Swiss-Prot protein existence level 1. Binding protein with a strong affinity to the bleomycin family of antibiotics. Binds to CL990; an antimitotic-antibiotic compound. From Klebsiella pneumoniae.
   5058..5179    +  polyA_signal   SV40 poly(A) signal: SV40 polyadenylation signal
   5250..5272    -  protein_bind   lac operator (fragment): The lac repressor binds to the lac operator to inhibit transcription in E. coli. This inhibition can be relieved by adding lactose or isopropyl-β-D-thiogalactopyranoside (IPTG). lac repressor encoded by lacI
   5276..5306    -  promoter       lac promoter: promoter for the E. coli lac operon
   5321..5342    -  protein_bind   CAP binding site: CAP binding activates transcription in the presence of cAMP. E. coli catabolite activator protein
   5355..5447    -  CDS            lacI (fragment): lac repressor; lacI; The lac repressor binds to the lac operator to inhibit transcription in E. coli. This inhibition can be relieved by adding lactose or isopropyl-β-D-thiogalactopyranoside (IPTG).
   5630..6218    -  rep_origin     ori: high-copy-number ColE1/pMB1/pBR322/pUC origin of replication
   6389..7249    -  CDS            AmpR: β-lactamase; bla; confers resistance to ampicillin, carbenicillin, and related antibiotics
   7250..7354    -  promoter       AmpR promoter: bla
   7449..7484    +  CDS            rop (fragment): Rop protein, which maintains plasmids at low copy number; rop
   7586..7635    +  misc_feature   bom (fragment): basis of mobility region from pBR322
   7636..8800    +  rep_origin     2μ ori: yeast 2μ plasmid origin of replication
   8954..9031    -  CDS            RAF1 (fragment): RAF_YEAST - Experimental evidence at transcript level: Swiss-Prot protein existence level 2. Antagonizes transcriptional repression of recombinase FLP by REP1-REP2. May play a role in plasmid partitioning. From Saccharomyces cerevisiae (strain ATCC 204508 / S288c) (Baker's yeast).
   9036..9068    +  promoter       URA3 promoter (fragment): S. cerevisiae URA3
   9100..9133    -  protein_bind   loxP: Cre-mediated recombination occurs in the 8-bp core sequence (GCATACAT). Cre recombinase
   9199..9390    -  terminator     TEF terminator: Ashbya gossypii TEF terminator
   9404..10483   -  CDS            LEU2: LEU3_YEAST - Experimental evidence at protein level: Swiss-Prot protein existence level 1. Catalyzes the oxidation of 3-carboxy-2-hydroxy-4- methylpentanoate (3-isopropylmalate) to 3-carboxy-4-methyl-2- oxopentanoate. The product decarboxylates to 4-methyl-2 oxopentanoate. From Saccharomyces cerevisiae (strain ATCC 204508 / S288c) (Baker's yeast).
  10490..10833   -  promoter       TEF promoter: Ashbya gossypii TEF promoter
  10886..10919   -  protein_bind   loxP: Cre-mediated recombination occurs in the 8-bp core sequence (GCATACAT). Cre recombinase
  11024..11403   +  enhancer       CMV enhancer: human cytomegalovirus immediate early enhancer
  11404..11603   +  promoter       CMV promoter: human cytomegalovirus (CMV) immediate early promoter
  11621..11801   +  LTR            5' LTR (truncated): truncated 5' long terminal repeat (LTR) from HIV-1
  11848..11973   +  misc_feature   HIV-1 Ψ: packaging signal of human immunodeficiency virus type 1
  11957..12320   +  CDS            HIV-1 gag (fragment): gag protein from human immunodeficiency virus 1; gag
  12466..12699   +  misc_feature   RRE: The Rev response element (RRE) of HIV-1 allows for Rev-dependent mRNA export from the nucleus to the cytoplasm.
  13076..13176   +  CDS            Rev (fragment): human immunodeficiency virus 1 (HIV-1) Rev protein; rev; enhances nuclear export of unspliced and incompletely spliced viral mRNAs
  13226..13343   +  misc_feature   cPPT/CTS: central polypurine tract and central termination sequence of HIV-1
  13388..1286    +  promoter       CaMKII promoter (across the origin): promoter for the mouse calcium/calmodulin-dependent kinase II α subunit
>Addgene plasmid #36910 | pJJH1307 | depositor full sequence | sequence record 46146 | pJJH1307 sequence 13391 bps
ATGGCCTTAGGTCACTTCATCTCCATGGGGTTCTTCTTCTGATTTTCTAGAAAATGAGATGGGGGTGCAG
AGAGCTTCCTCAGTGACCTGCCCAGGGTCACATCAGAAATGTCAGAGCTAGAACTTGAACTCAGATTACT
AATCTTAAATTCCATGCCTTGGGGGCATGCAAGTACGATATACAGAAGGAGTGAACTCATTAGGGCAGAT
GACCAATGAGTTTAGGAAAGAAGAGTCCAGGGCAGGGTACATCTACACCACCCGCCCAGCCCTGGGTGAG
TCCAGCCACGTTCACCTCATTATAGTTGCCTCTCTCCAGTCCTACCTTGACGGGAAGCACAAGCAGAAAC
TGGGACAGGAGCCCCAGGAGACCAAATCTTCATGGTCCCTCTGGGAGGATGGGTGGGGAGAGCTGTGGCA
GAGGCCTCAGGAGGGGCCCTGCTGCTCAGTGGTGACAGATAGGGGTGAGAAAGCAGACAGAGTCATTCCG
TCAGCATTCTGGGTCTGTTTGGTACTTCTTCTCACGCTAAGGTGGCGGTGTGATATGCACAATGGCTAAA
AAGCAGGGAGAGCTGGAAAGAAACAAGGACAGAGACAGAGGCCAAGTCAACCAGACCAATTCCCAGAGGA
AGCAAAGAAACCATTACAGAGACTACAAGGGGGAAGGGAAGGAGAGATGAATTAGCTTCCCCTGTAAACC
TTAGAACCCAGCTGTTGCCAGGGCAACGGGGCAATACCTGTCTCTTCAGAGGAGATGAAGTTGCCAGGGT
AACTACATCCTGTCTTTCTCAAGGACCATCCCAGAATGTGGCACCCACTAGCCGTTACCATAGCAACTGC
CTCTTTGCCCCACTTAATCCCATCCCGTCTGTTAAAAGGGCCCTATAGTTGGAGGTGGGGGAGGTAGGAA
GAGCGATGATCACTTGTGGACTAAGTTTGTTCGCATCCCCTTCTCCAACCCCCTCAGTACATCACCCTGG
GAGAACAAGGTCCACTTGCTTCTGGGCCCACACAGTCCTGCAGTATTGTGTATATAAGGCCAGGGCAAAG
GAGGAGCAGGTTTTAAAGTGAAAGGCAGGCAGGTGTTGGGGAGGCAGTTACCGGGGCAACGGGAACAGGG
CGTTTCGGAGGTGGTTGCCATGGGGACCTGGATGCTGACGAAGGCTCGCGAGGCTGTGAGCAGCCACAGT
GCCCTGCTCAGAAGCCCCAAGCTCGTCAGTCAAGCCGGTTCTCCGTTTGCACTCAGGAGCACGGGCAGGC
GAGTGGCCCCTAGTTCTGGGGGCAGCGGGGATCCCCGGGTACCGGTCGCCACCATGGTGAGCAAGGGCGA
GGAGCTGTTCACCGGGGTGGTGCCCATCCTGGTCGAGCTGGACGGCGACGTAAACGGCCACAAGTTCAGC
GTGTCCGGCGAGGGCGAGGGCGATGCCACCTACGGCAAGCTGACCCTGAAGTTCATCTGCACCACCGGCA
AGCTGCCCGTGCCCTGGCCCACCCTCGTGACCACCCTGACCTACGGCGTGCAGTGCTTCAGCCGCTACCC
CGACCACATGAAGCAGCACGACTTCTTCAAGTCCGCCATGCCCGAAGGCTACGTCCAGGAGCGCACCATC
TTCTTCAAGGACGACGGCAACTACAAGACCCGCGCCGAGGTGAAGTTCGAGGGCGACACCCTGGTGAACC
GCATCGAGCTGAAGGGCATCGACTTCAAGGAGGACGGCAACATCCTGGGGCACAAGCTGGAGTACAACTA
CAACAGCCACAACGTCTATATCATGGCCGACAAGCAGAAGAACGGCATCAAGGTGAACTTCAAGATCCGC
CACAACATCGAGGACGGCAGCGTGCAGCTCGCCGACCACTACCAGCAGAACACCCCCATCGGCGACGGCC
CCGTGCTGCTGCCCGACAACCACTACCTGAGCACCCAGTCCGCCCTGAGCAAAGACCCCAACGAGAAGCG
CGATCACATGGTCCTGCTGGAGTTCGTGACCGCCGCCGGGATCACTCTCGGCATGGACGAGCTGTACAAG
TAAAGCGGCCGCGACTCTAGAATTCGATATCAAGCTTATCGATAATCAACCTCTGGATTACAAAATTTGT
GAAAGATTGACTGGTATTCTTAACTATGTTGCTCCTTTTACGCTATGTGGATACGCTGCTTTAATGCCTT
TGTATCATGCTATTGCTTCCCGTATGGCTTTCATTTTCTCCTCCTTGTATAAATCCTGGTTGCTGTCTCT
TTATGAGGAGTTGTGGCCCGTTGTCAGGCAACGTGGCGTGGTGTGCACTGTGTTTGCTGACGCAACCCCC
ACTGGTTGGGGCATTGCCACCACCTGTCAGCTCCTTTCCGGGACTTTCGCTTTCCCCCTCCCTATTGCCA
CGGCGGAACTCATCGCCGCCTGCCTTGCCCGCTGCTGGACAGGGGCTCGGCTGTTGGGCACTGACAATTC
CGTGGTGTTGTCGGGGAAATCATCGTCCTTTCCTTGGCTGCTCGCCTGTGTTGCCACCTGGATTCTGCGC
GGGACGTCCTTCTGCTACGTCCCTTCGGCCCTCAATCCAGCGGACCTTCCTTCCCGCGGCCTGCTGCCGG
CTCTGCGGCCTCTTCCGCGTCTTCGCCTTCGCCCTCAGACGAGTCGGATCTCCCTTTGGGCCGCCTCCCC
GCATCGATACCGTCGACCTCGAGACCTAGAAAAACATGGAGCAATCACAAGTAGCAATACAGCAGCTACC
AATGCTGATTGTGCCTGGCTAGAAGCACAAGAGGAGGAGGAGGTGGGTTTTCCAGTCACACCTCAGGTAC
CTTTAAGACCAATGACTTACAAGGCAGCTGTAGATCTTAGCCACTTTTTAAAAGAAAAGGGGGGACTGGA
AGGGCTAATTCACTCCCAACGAAGACAAGATATCCTTGATCTGTGGATCTACCACACACAAGGCTACTTC
CCTGATTGGCAGAACTACACACCAGGGCCAGGGATCAGATATCCACTGACCTTTGGATGGTGCTACAAGC
TAGTACCAGTTGAGCAAGAGAAGGTAGAAGAAGCCAATGAAGGAGAGAACACCCGCTTGTTACACCCTGT
GAGCCTGCATGGGATGGATGACCCGGAGAGAGAAGTATTAGAGTGGAGGTTTGACAGCCGCCTAGCATTT
CATCACATGGCCCGAGAGCTGCATCCGGACTGTACTGGGTCTCTCTGGTTAGACCAGATCTGAGCCTGGG
AGCTCTCTGGCTAACTAGGGAACCCACTGCTTAAGCCTCAATAAAGCTTGCCTTGAGTGCTTCAAGTAGT
GTGTGCCCGTCTGTTGTGTGACTCTGGTAACTAGAGATCCCTCAGACCCTTTTAGTCAGTGTGGAAAATC
TCTAGCAGGGCCCGTTTAAACCCGCTGATCAGCCTCGACTGTGCCTTCTAGTTGCCAGCCATCTGTTGTT
TGCCCCTCCCCCGTGCCTTCCTTGACCCTGGAAGGTGCCACTCCCACTGTCCTTTCCTAATAAAATGAGG
AAATTGCATCGCATTGTCTGAGTAGGTGTCATTCTATTCTGGGGGGTGGGGTGGGGCAGGACAGCAAGGG
GGAGGATTGGGAAGACAATAGCAGGCATGCTGGGGATGCGGTGGGCTCTATGGCTTCTGAGGCGGAAAGA
ACCAGCTGGGGCTCTAGGGGGTATCCCC
[124 nt withheld, positions 3669-3792]
C
[91 nt withheld, positions 3794-3884]
A
[49 nt withheld, positions 3886-3934]
CCTTTGACGTTGGAGTCCACGTTCTTT
[37 nt withheld, positions 3962-3998]
ACCCTATCTCGGTCTATTCTTTTGATTTATAAGGGATTTTGCCGATTTCGGCCTATTGGTTAAAAAATGA
GCTGATTTAACAAAAATTTAACGCGAATTAATTCTGTGGAATGTGTGTCAGTTAGGGTGTGGAAAGTCCC
CAGGCTCCCCAGCAGGCAGAAGTATGCAAAGCATGCATCTCAATTAGTCAGCAACCAGGTGTGGAAAGTC
CCCAGGCTCCCCAGCAGGCAGAAGTATGCAAAGCATGCATCTCAATTAGTCAGCAACCATAGTCCCGCCC
CTAACTCCGCCCATCCCGCCCCTAACTCCGCCCAGTTCCGCCCATTCTCCGCCCCATGGCTGACTAATTT
TTTTTATTTATGCAGAGGCCGAGGCCGCCTCTGCCTCTGAGCTATTCCAGAAGTAGTGAGGAGGCTTTTT
TGGAGGCCTAGGCTTTTGCAAAAAGCTCCCGGGAGCTTGTATATCCATTTTCGGATCTGATCAGCACGTG
TTGACAATTAATCATCGGCATAGTATATCGGCATAGTATAATACGACAAGGTGAGGAACTAAACCATGGC
CAAGTTGACCAGTGCCGTTCCGGTGCTCACCGCGCGCGACGTCGCCGGAGCGGTCGAGTTCTGGACCGAC
CGGCTCGGGTTCTCCCGGGACTTCGTGGAGGACGACTTCGCCGGTGTGGTCCGGGACGACGTGACCCTGT
TCATCAGCGCGGTCCAGGACCAGGTGGTGCCGGACAACACCCTGGCCTGGGTGTGGGTGCGCGGCCTGGA
CGAGCTGTACGCCGAGTGGTCGGAGGTCGTGTCCACGAACTTCCGGGACGCCTCCGGGCCGGCCATGACC
GAGATCGGCGAGCAGCCGTGGGGGCGGGAGTTCGCCCTGCGCGACCCGGCCGGCAACTGCGTGCACTTCG
TGGCCGAGGAGCAGGACTGACACGTGCTACGAGATTTCGATTCCACCGCCGCCTTCTATGAAAGGTTGGG
CTTCGGAATCGTTTTCCGGGACGCCGGCTGGATGATCCTCCAGCGCGGGGATCTCATGCTGGAGTTCTTC
GCCCACCCCAACTTGTTTATTGCAGCTTATAATGGTTACAAATAAAGCAATAGCATCACAAATTTCACAA
ATAAAGCATTTTTTTCACTGCATTCTAGTTGTGGTTTGTCCAAACTCATCAATGTATCTTATCATGTCTG
TATACCGTCGACCTCTAGCTAGAGCTTGGCGTAATCATGGTCATAGCTGTTTCCTGTGTGAAATTGTTAT
CCGCTCACAATTCCACACAACATACGAGCCGGAAGCATAAAGTGTAAAGCCTGGGGTGCCTAATGAGTGA
GCTAACTCACATTAATTGCGTTGCGCTCACTGCCCGCTTTCCAGTCGGGAAACCTGTCGTGCCAGCTGCA
TTAATGAATCGGCCAACGCGCGGGGAGAGGCGGTTTGCGTATTGGGCGCTCTTCCGCTTCCTCGCTCACT
GACTCGCTGCGCTCGGTCGTTCGGCTGCGGCGAGCGGTATCAGCTCACTCAAAGGCGGTAATACGGTTAT
CCACAGAATCAGGGGATAACGCAGGAAAGAACATGTGAGCAAAAGGCCAGCAAAAGGCCAGGAACCGTAA
AAAGGCCGCGTTGCTGGCGTTTTTCCATAGGCTCCGCCCCCCTGACGAGCATCACAAAAATCGACGCTCA
AGTCAGAGGTGGCGAAACCCGACAGGACTATAAAGATACCAGGCGTTTCCCCCTGGAAGCTCCCTCGTGC
GCTCTCCTGTTCCGACCCTGCCGCTTACCGGATACCTGTCCGCCTTTCTCCCTTCGGGAAGCGTGGCGCT
TTCTCATAGCTCACGCTGTAGGTATCTCAGTTCGGTGTAGGTCGTTCGCTCCAAGCTGGGCTGTGTGCAC
GAACCCCCCGTTCAGCCCGACCGCTGCGCCTTATCCGGTAACTATCGTCTTGAGTCCAACCCGGTAAGAC
ACGACTTATCGCCACTGGCAGCAGCCACTGGTAACAGGATTAGCAGAGCGAGGTATGTAGGCGGTGCTAC
AGAGTTCTTGAAGTGGTGGCCTAACTACGGCTACACTAGAAGAACAGTATTTGGTATCTGCGCTCTGCTG
AAGCCAGTTACCTTCGGAAAAAGAGTTGGTAGCTCTTGATCCGGCAAACAAACCACCGCTGGTAGCGGTG
GTTTTTTTGTTTGCAAGCAGCAGATTACGCGCAGAAAAAAAGGATCTCAAGAAGATCCTTTGATCTTTTC
TACGGGGTCTGACGCTCAGTGGAACGAAAACTCACGTTAAGGGATTTTGGTCATGAGATTATCAAAAAGG
ATCTTCACCTAGATCCTTTTAAATTAAAAATGAAGTTTTAAATCAATCTAAAGTATATATGAGTAAACTT
GGTCTGACAGTTACCAATGCTTAATCAGTGAGGCACCTATCTCAGCGATCTGTCTATTTCGTTCATCCAT
AGTTGCCTGACTCCCCGTCGTGTAGATAACTACGATACGGGAGGGCTTACCATCTGGCCCCAGTGCTGCA
ATGATACCGCGAGACCCACGCTCACCGGCTCCAGATTTATCAGCAATAAACCAGCCAGCCGGAAGGGCCG
AGCGCAGAAGTGGTCCTGCAACTTTATCCGCCTCCATCCAGTCTATTAATTGTTGCCGGGAAGCTAGAGT
AAGTAGTTCGCCAGTTAATAGTTTGCGCAACGTTGTTGCCATTGCTACAGGCATCGTGGTGTCACGCTCG
TCGTTTGGTATGGCTTCATTCAGCTCCGGTTCCCAACGATCAAGGCGAGTTACATGATCCCCCATGTTGT
GCAAAAAAGCGGTTAGCTCCTTCGGTCCTCCGATCGTTGTCAGAAGTAAGTTGGCCGCAGTGTTATCACT
CATGGTTATGGCAGCACTGCATAATTCTCTTACTGTCATGCCATCCGTAAGATGCTTTTCTGTGACTGGT
GAGTACTCAACCAAGTCATTCTGAGAATAGTGTATGCGGCGACCGAGTTGCTCTTGCCCGGCGTCAATAC
GGGATAATACCGCGCCACATAGCAGAACTTTAAAAGTGCTCATCATTGGAAAACGTTCTTCGGGGCGAAA
ACTCTCAAGGATCTTACCGCTGTTGAGATCCAGTTCGATGTAACCCACTCGTGCACCCAACTGATCTTCA
GCATCTTTTACTTTCACCAGCGTTTCTGGGTGAGCAAAAACAGGAAGGCAAAATGCCGCAAAAAAGGGAA
TAAGGGCGACACGGAAATGTTGAATACTCATACTCTTCCTTTTTCAATATTATTGAAGCATTTATCAGGG
TTATTGTCTCATGAGCGGATACATATTTGAATGTATTTAGAAAAATAAACAAATAGGGGTTCCGCGCACA
TTTCCCCGAAAAGTGCCACCTGACGTCTAAGAAACCATTATTATCATGACATTAACCTATAAAAATAGGC
GTATCACGAGGCCCTTTCGTCTCGCGCGTTTCGGTGATGACGGTGAAAACCTCTGACACATGCAGCTCCC
GGAGACGGTCACAGCTTGTCTGTAAGCGGATGCCGGGAGCAGACAAGCCCGTCAGGGCGCGTCAGCGGGT
GTTGGCGGGTGTCGGGGCTGGCTTAACTATGCGGCATCAGAGCAGATTGTACTGAGAGTGCACCATAACG
CATTTAAGCATAAACACGCACTATGCCGTTCTTCTCATGTATATATATATACAGGCAACACGCAGATATA
GGTGCGACGTGAACAGTGAGCTGTATGTGCGCAGCTCGCGTTGCATTTTCGGAAGCGCTCGTTTTCGGAA
ACGCTTTGAAGTTCCTATTCCGAAGTTCCTATTCTCTAGCTAGAAAGTATAGGAACTTCAGAGCGCTTTT
GAAAACCAAAAGCGCTCTGAAGACGCACTTTCAAAAAACCAAAAACGCACCGGACTGTAACGAGCTACTA
AAATATTGCGAATACCGCTTCCACAAACATTGCTCAAAAGTATCTCTTTGCTATATATCTCTGTGCTATA
TCCCTATATAACCTACCCATCCACCTTTCGCTCCTTGAACTTGCATCTAAACTCGACCTCTACATTTTTT
ATGTTTATCTCTAGTATTACTCTTTAGACAAAAAAATTGTAGTAAGAACTATTCATAGAGTGAATCGAAA
ACAATACGAAAATGTAAACATTTCCTATACGTAGTATATAGAGACAAAATAGAAGAAACCGTTCATAATT
TTCTGACCAATGAAGAATCATCAACGCTATCACTTTCTGTTCACAAAGTATGCGCAATCCACATCGGTAT
AGAATATAATCGGGGATGCCTTTATCTTGAAAAAATGCACCCGCAGCTTCGCTAGTAATCAGTAAACGCG
GGAAGTGGAGTCAGGCTTTTTTTATGGAAGAGAAAATAGACACCAAAGTAGCCTTCTTCTAACCTTAACG
GACCTACAGTGCAAAAAGTTATCAAGAGACTGCATTATAGAGCGCACAAAGGAGAAAAAAAGTAATCTAA
GATGCTTTGTTAGAAAAATAGCGCTCTCGGGATGCATTTTTGTAGAACAAAAAAGAAGTATAGATTCTTT
GTTGGTAAAATAGCGCTCTCGCGTTGCATTTCTGTTCTGTAAAAATGCAGCTCAGATTCCTTGTTTGAAA
AATTAGCGCTCTCGCGTTGCATTTTTGTTTTACAAAAATGAAGCACAGATTCTTCGTTGGTAAAATAGCG
CTTTCGCGTTGCATTTCTGTTCTGTAAAAATGCAGCTCAGATTCTTTGTTTGAAAAATTAGCGCTCTCGC
GTTGCATTTTTGTTCTACAAAATGAAGCACAGATGCTTCGTTAACAAAGATATGCTATTGAAGTGCAAGA
TGGAAACGCAGAAAATGAACCGGGGATGCGACGTGCAAGATTACCTATGCAATAGATGCAATAGTTTCTC
CAGGAACCGAAATACATACATTGTCTTCCGTAAAGCGCTAGACTATATATTATTATACAGGTTCAAATAT
ACTATCTGTTTCAGGGAAAACTCCCAGGTTCGGATGTTCAAAATTCAATGATGGGTAACAAGTGCTTTTC
AATTCATCATTTTTTTTTTATTCTTTTTTTCTTCGTACGCTGCAGGTCGACAACCCTTAATATAACTTCG
TATAATGTATGCTATACGAAGTTATTAGGTCTAGAGATCTGAATTCGAGCTCGTTTAAACTGGATGGCGG
CGTTAGTATCGAATCGACAGCAGTATAGCGACCAGCATTCACATACGATTGACGCATGATATTACTTTCT
GCGCACTTAACTTCGCATCTGGGCAGATGATGTCGAGGCGAAAAAAAATATAAATCACGCTAACATTTGA
TTAAAATAGAACAACTACAATATAAAAAAACTATACAAATGACAAGTTCTTGAAAACAAGAATCTTTTTA
TTTCAGTACCTATTAAGCCAAGATTTCCTTGACAGCCTTGGCGATAGCATCGCCAACCTCAGTGGTAGAG
TTAGAACCACCAAGGTCACCGGTTCTGACACCTGCATCCAAGACATTTCTAACAGCTTCTTCAAGAGCCC
TACCTTCTTCAACCAAATCCAAGGATAACTTCAACATCATAGCTGCAGATAAGATGGTAGCAATTGGGTT
AACCTTGTTTGCTGGTAAATCTGGGGCAGAACCATGACATGGTTCGTACAAACCGAATGCCTTGTTAGTG
TCAGGTAGGGAAGCTAGAGATGCAGAAGGTAATAAACCCAAAGAACCTGGAATAACAGAGGCTTCATCGG
AGATAATATCACCAAACATGTTGTTGGTAATAACAACACCGTTTAGCTTAGTTGGTGATTTAACCAAAAT
CATAGCAGCAGAGTCGATCAATTGGTGCTGAACAGTTAATTGTGGGAACTCAGTCTTGATGGTTTCTTCA
ACAGTCTTTCTCCACAATCTGGAAGAGGCAAGCACGTTAGCCTTGTCAAGAGACCAGATTGGTAATGGTG
GGTTTTGTTGCAATGCCAAGAAAGCAGCCATTCTTGTAATTCTTTGAACTTCAGGAACACTGTATTTCTC
AGAGTCCCAAGCAACTCCGTCACCTTCATCTTCTTTTCTTTCACCAAAGTAGATACCACCAACCAATTCT
CTAACGACGACGAAATCGGTACCCTTTGCATATTCAGGCTTCAAAGGAGAAAGATCTAGTAAAGAATCAG
AAGCAAAGTTACATGGTCTCAAGTTGGCGTATAGACCCAATTCCTTTCTGATCTTCAATAGACCTTGTTC
TGGTCTAACTGCGCCCGTACCCCATTTTGGACCACCAACAGCACCTAGTAAGACAGCATCGGCTTTCTTA
GAGGCTTCTAGAGCTTCATCTGGTAAAGGAGTGCCAGTGGCATCGATGGCAGCGCCCCCGATCAAGTGAT
GTTGGAAATTGAACTTAATTTCTGGACGGACTTCAGCAATGGCATTCAAGACCTTAATAGCTTCGTCAGT
AACTTCTTTACCGACGTGATCACCCGGTAGGACAACGATATTCTTAGACATGGTTGTTTATGTTCGGATG
TGATGTGAGAACTGTATCCTAGCAAGATTTTAAAAGGAAGTATATGAAAGAAGAACCTCAGTGGCAAATC
CTAACCTTTTATATTTCTCTACAGGGGCGCGGCGTGGGGACAATTCAACGCGTCTGTGAGGGGAGCGTTT
CCCTGCTCGCAGGTCTGCAGCGAGGAGCCGTAATTTTTGCTTCGCGCCGTGCGGCCATCAAAATGTATGG
ATGCAAATGATTATACATGGGGATGTATGGGCTAAATGTACGGGCGACAGTCACATCATGCCCCTGAGCT
GCGCACGTCAAGACTGTCAAGGAGGGTATTCTGGGCCTCCATGTCGCTGGCCGGGTGACCCGGCGGGGAC
GAGGCAAGCTTCTCGAGAACCCTTAATATAACTTCGTATAATGTATGCTATACGAAGTTATTAGGTGATA
TCAGATCCACTAGTGGCCTATGCATTGCATGAAGAATCTGCTTAGGGTTAGGCGTTTTGCGCTGCTTCGC
GATGTACGGGCCAGATATACGCGTTGACATTGATTATTGACTAGTTATTAATAGTAATCAATTACGGGGT
CATTAGTTCATAGCCCATATATGGAGTTCCGCGTTACATAACTTACGGTAAATGGCCCGCCTGGCTGACC
GCCCAACGACCCCCGCCCATTGACGTCAATAATGACGTATGTTCCCATAGTAACGCCAATAGGGACTTTC
CATTGACGTCAATGGGTGGAGTATTTACGGTAAACTGCCCACTTGGCAGTACATCAAGTGTATCATATGC
CAAGTACGCCCCCTATTGACGTCAATGACGGTAAATGGCCCGCCTGGCATTATGCCCAGTACATGACCTT
ATGGGACTTTCCTACTTGGCAGTACATCTACGTATTAGTCATCGCTATTACCATGGTGATGCGGTTTTGG
CAGTACATCAATGGGCGTGGATAGCGGTTTGACTCACGGGGATTTCCAAGTCTCCACCCCATTGACGTCA
ATGGGAGTTTGTTTTGGCACCAAAATCAACGGGACTTTCCAAAATGTCGTAACAACTCCGCCCCATTGAC
GCAAATGGGCGGTAGGCGTGTACGGTGGGAGGTCTATATAAGCAGCGCGTTTTGCCTGTACTGGGTCTCT
CTGGTTAGACCAGATCTGAGCCTGGGAGCTCTCTGGCTAACTAGGGAACCCACTGCTTAAGCCTCAATAA
AGCTTGCCTTGAGTGCTTCAAGTAGTGTGTGCCCGTCTGTTGTGTGACTCTGGTAACTAGAGATCCCTCA
GACCCTTTTAGTCAGTGTGGAAAATCTCTAGCAGTGGCGCCCGAACAGGGACTTGAAAGCGAAAGGGAAA
CCAGAGGAGCTCTCTCGACGCAGGACTCGGCTTGCTGAAGCGCGCACGGCAAGAGGCGAGGGGCGGCGAC
TGGTGAGTACGCCAAAAATTTTGACTAGCGGAGGCTAGAAGGAGAGAGATGGGTGCGAGAGCGTCAGTAT
TAAGCGGGGGAGAATTAGATCGCGATGGGAAAAAATTCGGTTAAGGCCAGGGGGAAAGAAAAAATATAAA
TTAAAACATATAGTATGGGCAAGCAGGGAGCTAGAACGATTCGCAGTTAATCCTGGCCTGTTAGAAACAT
CAGAAGGCTGTAGACAAATACTGGGACAGCTACAACCATCCCTTCAGACAGGATCAGAAGAACTTAGATC
ATTATATAATACAGTAGCAACCCTCTATTGTGTGCATCAAAGGATAGAGATAAAAGACACCAAGGAAGCT
TTAGACAAGATAGAGGAAGAGCAAAACAAAAGTAAGACCACCGCACAGCAAGCGGCCGCTGATCTTCAGA
CCTGGAGGAGGAGATATGAGGGACAATTGGAGAAGTGAATTATATAAATATAAAGTAGTAAAAATTGAAC
CATTAGGAGTAGCACCCACCAAGGCAAAGAGAAGAGTGGTGCAGAGAGAAAAAAGAGCAGTGGGAATAGG
AGCTTTGTTCCTTGGGTTCTTGGGAGCAGCAGGAAGCACTATGGGCGCAGCGTCAATGACGCTGACGGTA
CAGGCCAGACAATTATTGTCTGGTATAGTGCAGCAGCAGAACAATTTGCTGAGGGCTATTGAGGCGCAAC
AGCATCTGTTGCAACTCACAGTCTGGGGCATCAAGCAGCTCCAGGCAAGAATCCTGGCTGTGGAAAGATA
CCTAAAGGATCAACAGCTCCTGGGGATTTGGGGTTGCTCTGGAAAACTCATTTGCACCACTGCTGTGCCT
TGGAATGCTAGTTGGAGTAATAAATCTCTGGAACAGATTTGGAATCACACGACCTGGATGGAGTGGGACA
GAGAAATTAACAATTACACAAGCTTAATACACTCCTTAATTGAAGAATCGCAAAACCAGCAAGAAAAGAA
TGAACAAGAATTATTGGAATTAGATAAATGGGCAAGTTTGTGGAATTGGTTTAACATAACAAATTGGCTG
TGGTATATAAAATTATTCATAATGATAGTAGGAGGCTTGGTAGGTTTAAGAATAGTTTTTGCTGTACTTT
CTATAGTGAATAGAGTTAGGCAGGGATATTCACCATTATCGTTTCAGACCCACCTCCCAACCCCGAGGGG
ACCCGACAGGCCCGAAGGAATAGAAGAAGAAGGTGGAGAGAGAGACAGAGACAGATCCATTCGATTAGTG
AACGGATCGGCACTGCGTGCGCCAATTCTGCAGACAAATGGCAGTATTCATCCACAATTTTAAAAGAAAA
GGGGGGATTGGGGGGTACAGTGCAGGGGAAAGAATAGTAGACATAATAGCAACAGACATACAAACTAAAG
AATTACAAAAACAAATTACAAAAATTCAAAATTTTCGGGTTTATTACAGGGACAGCAGAGATCCAGTTTG
GTTAATTAACATT
