>Addgene plasmid #36910 | pJJH1307 | addgene partial sequence | sequence record 47663 | CAGenhancer-F 5'-GGGCGTACTTGGCATATGAT-3'
TTGACGTCAATGGAAAGTCCCTATTGGCGTTACTATGGGAACATACGTCATTATTGACGTCAATGGGCGG
GGGTCGTTGGGCGGTCAGCCAGGCGGGCCATTTACCGTAAGTTATGTAACGCGGAACTCCATATATGGGC
TATGAACTAATGACCCCGTAATTGATTACTATTAATAACTAGTCAATAATCAATGTCAACGCGTATATCT
GGCCCGTACATCGCGAAGCAGCGCAAAACGCCTAACCCTAAGCAGATTCTTCATGCAATGCATAGGCCAC
TAGTGGATCTGATATCACCTAATAACTTCGTATAGCATACATTATACGAAGTTATATTAAGGGTTCTCGA
GAAGCTTGCCTCGTCCCCGCCGGGTCACCCGGCCAGCGACATGGAGGCCCAGAATACCCTCCTTGACAGT
CTTGACGTGCGCAGCTCAGGGGCATGATGTGACTGTCGCCCGTACATTTAGCCCATACATCCCCATGTAT
AATCATTTGCATCCATACATTTTGATGGCCGCACGGCGCGAAGCAAAAATTACGGCTCCTCGCTGCAGAC
CTGCGAGCAGGGAAACGCTCCCCTCACAGACGCGTTGAATTGTCCCCACGCCGCGCCCCTGTAGAGAAAT
ATAAAAGGTTAGGATTTGCCACTGAGGTTCTTCTTTCATATACTTCCTTTTAAAATCTTGCTAGGATACA
GTTCTCACATCACATCCGAACATAAACAACCATGTCTAAGAATATCGTTGTCCTACCGGGTGATCACGTC
GGTAAAGAA
