>Addgene plasmid #36910 | pJJH1307 | addgene partial sequence | sequence record 47666 | WPRE-R 5'-CATAGCGTAAAAGGAGCAACA-3'
GAGGTTGATTATCGATAAGCTTGATATCGAATTCTAGAGTCGCGGCCGCTTTACTTGTACAGCTCGTCCA
TGCCGAGAGTGATCCCGGCGGCGGTCACGAACTCCAGCAGGACCATGTGATCGCGCTTCTCGTTGGGGTC
TTTGCTCAGGGCGGACTGGGTGCTCAGGTAGTGGTTGTCGGGCAGCAGCACGGGGCCGTCGCCGATGGGG
GTGTTCTGCTGGTAGTGGTCGGCGAGCTGCACGCTGCCGTCCTCGATGTTGTGGCGGATCTTGAAGTTCA
CCTTGATGCCGTTCTTCTGCTTGTCGGCCATGATATAGACGTTGTGGCTGTTGTAGTTGTACTCCAGCTT
GTGCCCCAGGATGTTGCCGTCCTCCTTGAAGTCGATGCCCTTCAGCTCGATGCGGTTCACCAGGGTGTCG
CCCTCGAACTTCACCTCGGCGCGGGTCTTGTAGTTGCCGTCGTCCTTGAAGAAGATGGTGCGCTCCTGGA
CGTAGCCTTCGGGCATGGCGGACTTGAAGAAGTCGTGCTGCTTCATGTGGTCGGGGTAGCGGCTGAAGCA
CTGCACGCCGTAGGTCAGGGTGGTCACGAGGGTGGGCCAGGGCACGGGCAGCTTGCCGGTGGTGCAGATG
AACTTCAGGGTCAGCTTGCCGTAGGTGGCATCGCCCTCGCCCTCGCCGGACACGCTGAACTTGTGGCCGT
TTACGTCGCCGTCCAGCTCGACCAGGATGGGCACCACCCCGGTGAACAGCTCCTCGCCCTTGCTCACCAT
GGTGGCGACCGGTACCCGGGGATCCCCGCTGCCCCCAGAACTAGGGGCCACTCGCCTGCCCGTGCTCCTG
AGTGCAAACGGAGAACCGGCTTGACTGACGAGCTTGGGGCTTCTGAGCAG
